Addgene plasmid #71962: Ncam1_1.18.1-AP-His
Purpose: Expresses the extracellular region of the NCAM1, isoform 1.18.1 protein, C-terminally fused to alkaline phosphatase + 6X histidine tag.
Depositing lab: Woj Wojtowicz. Depositing organization: University of California, Berkeley. Publication: An extracellular biochemical screen reveals that FLRTs and Unc5s mediate neuronal subtype recognition in the retina. Visser JJ, Cheng Y, Perry SC, Chastain AB, Parsa B, Masri SS, Ray TA, Kay JN, Wojtowicz WM. Elife. 2015 Dec 3;4. pii: e08149. doi: 10.7554/eLife.08149. PubMed 26633812.
Backbone
  Vector backbone: pCMVi-SV40ori
  Vector type: Mammalian Expression
Growth in bacteria
  Bacterial resistance: Ampicillin, 100 μg/mL
  Growth temperature: 37°C
  Growth strain: DH5alpha
  Copy number: High Copy
Gene/Insert
  Gene/Insert name: Ncam1_1.18.1 (alt name: Neural cell adhesion molecule 1, isoform 1.18.1; CD56; Ncam; E-NCAM; NCAM-1)
  Species: M. musculus (mouse)
  Insert size (bp): 2154
  Entrez Gene: Ncam1 (a.k.a. CD56, E-NCAM, NCAM-1, Ncam)
  Promoter: CMV
  Tag / fusion protein: AP-His (C terminal on backbone)
  Cloning method: Restriction Enzyme; 5′ cloning site NotI (not destroyed); 3′ cloning site SpeI (not destroyed)
  Sequencing primers: 5′ GTCAGAGGTAACTCCCGTTGC; 3′ GAGGTTCTTGGCGGCTGTC
Terms and licenses: Academic/Nonprofit Terms; Industry Terms: Not Available to Industry
Depositor comments: There are 3 mini exons in Ncam. The first mini exon is called "exon Pi" or "VASE". It contains nucleotides that encode the amino acid sequence "ASWTRPEKQE". The second mini exon occurs between exons 13-14. It encodes the amino acid sequence "IALLHK". The third mini exon occurs between exons 14-15 and encodes one amino acid, Lys. Ncam1_1.18.1 contains all three mini exons.
How to cite: Ncam1_1.18.1-AP-His was a gift from Woj Wojtowicz (Addgene plasmid # 71962 ; http://n2t.net/addgene:71962 ; RRID:Addgene_71962)
