[The description below was written by a language model from this plasmid's Addgene catalogue record and pLannotate feature annotations shown in this document.]
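Description:
Ncam1_1.18.1-AP-His is an 8,669 bp mammalian expression plasmid built on the pCMVi-SV40ori backbone. It produces the extracellular region of mouse neural cell adhesion molecule 1 (NCAM1/CD56) as a soluble fusion protein. In bacteria it is maintained at high copy through a ColE1/pUC-type origin and selected with ampicillin via the β-lactamase gene. The backbone also carries an f1 phage origin and small remnants of rop, bom and lacZα that appear to be leftovers rather than functional parts. An SV40 enhancer/early promoter region, which contains the SV40 origin that gives the backbone its name, would permit episomal amplification in cells expressing large T antigen.

Expression is driven by the human CMV immediate early enhancer and promoter followed by CMV intron A, an arrangement commonly used to boost transcript processing and protein yield, and it ends at an SV40 polyadenylation signal. The 2,154 bp Ncam1 ectodomain insert sits between retained NotI and SpeI sites, in frame with a backbone-encoded C-terminal human placental alkaline phosphatase (annotated as SEAP) and a 6X histidine tag. The His tag is listed in the catalogue but not separately annotated in the feature table. The automated annotation matched the insert to the rat NCAM1 orthologue, whereas the depositor records the species as mouse. This isoform, 1.18.1, includes all three alternatively spliced Ncam mini exons: the VASE/exon Pi segment, a short exon between exons 13 and 14, and a single-lysine exon between exons 14 and 15.

The AP moiety provides an enzymatic readout and the His tag a handle for capture or purification. This fits the construct's origin in an extracellular biochemical screen for binding interactions among neuronal cell-surface recognition proteins in the retina.
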