Features (pLannotate 1.2.2; 14 found; start..end, strand, type, name):
     25..408     +  enhancer       CMV enhancer: human cytomegalovirus immediate early enhancer
    410..609     +  promoter       CMV promoter: human cytomegalovirus (CMV) immediate early promoter
    748..1573    +  intron         CMV intron A: human cytomegalovirus intron A (Chapman et al., 1991)
   1610..3787    +  CDS            Ncam1 (fragment): NCAM1_RAT - Also known as Ncam. Experimental evidence at protein level: Swiss-Prot protein existence level 1. This protein is a cell adhesion molecule involved in neuron- neuron adhesion, neurite fasciculation, outgrowth of neurites, etc. From Rattus norvegicus (Rat).
   3782..5233    +  CDS            SEAP: secreted alkaline phosphatase from human placenta The natural enzyme has a C-terminal transmembrane sequence that is replaced by a GPI anchor.
   5292..5413    +  polyA_signal   SV40 poly(A) signal: SV40 polyadenylation signal
   5622..6210    -  rep_origin     ori: high-copy-number ColE1/pMB1/pBR322/pUC origin of replication
   6381..7241    -  CDS            AmpR: β-lactamase; bla; confers resistance to ampicillin, carbenicillin, and related antibiotics
   7242..7346    -  promoter       AmpR promoter: bla
   7441..7476    +  CDS            rop (fragment): Rop protein, which maintains plasmids at low copy number; rop
   7499..7829    +  promoter       SV40 promoter: SV40 enhancer and early promoter
   7952..8051    +  misc_feature   bom (fragment): basis of mobility region from pBR322
   8079..8507    -  rep_origin     f1 ori (sequence partly withheld): f1 bacteriophage origin of replication; arrow indicates direction of (+) strand synthesis
   8511..8668    -  CDS            lacZα (fragment): LacZα fragment of β-galactosidase; lacZ fragment
>Addgene plasmid #71962 | Ncam1_1.18.1-AP-His | depositor full sequence | sequence record 136369 | Ncam1_1.18.1-AP-His sequence 8669 bps
GTCGAGGTCTCGACGGTATCGATTGACATTGATTATTGACTAGCTAGTTATTAATAGTAATCAATTACGG
GGTCATTAGTTCATAGCCCATATATGGAGTTCCGCGTTACATAACTTACGGTAAATGGCCCGCCTGGCTG
ACCGCCCAACGACCCCCGCCCATTGACGTCAATAATGACGTATGTTCCCATAGTAACGCCAATAGGGACT
TTCCATTGACGTCAATGGGTGGAGTATTTACGGTAAACTGCCCACTTGGCAGTACATCAAGTGTATCATA
TGCCAAGTCCGCCCCCTATTGACGTCAATGACGGTAAATGGCCCGCCTGGCATTATGCCCAGTACATGAC
CTTACGGGACTTTCCTACTTGGCAGTACATCTACGTATTAGTCATCGCTATTACCATGGTGATGCGGTTT
TGGCAGTACACCAATGGGCGTGGATAGCGGTTTGACTCACGGGGATTTCCAAGTCTCCACCCCATTGACG
TCAATGGGAGTTTGTTTTGGCACCAAAATCAACGGGACTTTCCAAAATGTCGTAATAACCCCGCCCCGTT
GACGCAAATGGGCGGTAGGCGTGTACGGTGGGAGGTCTATATAAGCAGAGCTCGTTTAGTGAACCGTCAG
ATCGCCTGGAGACGCCATCCACGCTGTTTTGACCTCCATAGAAGACACCGGGACCGATCCAGCCTCCGCG
GCCGGGAACGGTGCATTGGAACGCGGATTCCCCGTGCCAAGAGTGACGTAAGTACCGCCTATAGACTCTA
TAGGCACACCCCTTTGGCTCTTATGCATGCTATACTGTTTTTGGCTTGGGGCCTATACACCCCCGCTTCC
ATATGCTATAGGTGATGGTATAGCTTAGCCTATAGGTGTGGGTTATTGACCATTATTGACCACTCCCCTA
TTGGTGACGATACTTTCCATTACTAATCCATAACATGGCTCTTTGCCACAACTATCTCTATTGGCTATAT
GCCAATACTCTGTCCTTCAGAGACTGACACGGACTCTGTATTTTTACAGGATGGGGTCCCATTTATTATT
TACAAATTCACATATACAACAACGCCGTCCCCCGTGCCCGCAGTTTTTATTAAACATAGCGTGGGATCTC
CACGCGAATCTCGGGTACGTGTTCCGGACATGGGCTCTTCTCCGGTAGCGGCGGAGCTTCCACATCCGAG
CCCTGGTCCCATGCCTCCAGCGGCTCATGGTCGCTCGGCAGCTCCTTGCTCCTAACAGTGGAGGCCAGAC
TTAGGCACAGCACAATGCCCACCACCACCAGTGTGCCGCACAAGGCCGTGGCGGTAGGGTATGTGTCTGA
AAATGAGCTCGGAGATTGGGCTCGCACCGCTGACGCAGATGGAAGACTTAAGGCAGCGGCAGAAGAAGAT
GCAGGCAGCTGAGTTGTTGTATTCTGATAAGAGTCAGAGGTAACTCCCGTTGCGGTGCTGTTAACGGTGG
AGGGCAGTGTAGTCTGAGCAGTACTCGTTGCTGCCGCGCGCGCCACCAGACATAATAGCTGACAGACTAA
CAGACTGTTCCTTTCCATGGGTCTTTTCTGCAGAAGCTTGAATTCTCGAGGATCCGCGGCCGCGCCACCA
TGCTGCGAACTAAGGATCTCATCTGGACTTTGTTTTTCCTGGGAACTGCAGTTTCCCTGCAGGTAGATAT
TGTTCCCAGCCAAGGAGAAATCAGCGTTGGAGAGTCCAAATTCTTCCTGTGTCAAGTGGCAGGAGATGCC
AAAGATAAGGACATCTCCTGGTTCTCCCCCAATGGGGAGAAGCTGAGCCCAAACCAGCAGCGGATCTCAG
TGGTGTGGAATGATGACGACTCCTCTACCCTCACCATCTACAACGCCAACATCGACGATGCCGGCATATA
CAAGTGTGTGGTCACGGCTGAGGACGGCACCCAGTCTGAGGCCACTGTCAACGTGAAGATCTTCCAGAAG
CTCATGTTCAAGAATGCACCAACCCCACAGGAGTTTAAGGAAGGGGAGGATGCTGTGATTGTCTGTGATG
TGGTCAGCTCCCTGCCTCCAACCATCATCTGGAAACACAAAGGCCGAGATGTCATTCTGAAAAAAGACGT
CCGGTTCATAGTCCTGTCCAACAACTACCTGCAGATCAGGGGCATCAAGAAAACAGATGAGGGTACTTAC
CGCTGTGAGGGCAGGATCCTGGCCCGCGGGGAAATCAACTTCAAGGACATTCAGGTCATTGTGAATGTAC
CACCCACTGTCCAGGCCAGACAGAGCATCGTGAATGCCACTGCCAACCTGGGCCAGTCTGTCACCCTGGT
GTGTGATGCCGATGGCTTCCCAGAGCCCACCATGAGCTGGACAAAGGATGGGGAACCCATAGAGAACGAG
GAGGAAGATGACGAGAAGCACATCTTCAGTGATGACAGCTCCGAGCTGACCATCAGGAATGTGGATAAAA
ACGACGAGGCCGAATACGTCTGCATCGCAGAGAACAAGGCTGGCGAGCAGGATGCCTCCATCCACCTCAA
GGTCTTTGCAAAGCCCAAAATCACCTATGTAGAGAATCAGACGGCCATGGAACTAGAGGAGCAAGTCACT
CTGACCTGTGAAGCCTCCGGAGACCCCATCCCCTCCATCACCTGGAGAACATCCACCCGGAACATCAGCA
GTGAAGAAAAGGCATCGTGGACTCGACCAGAGAAGCAAGAGACTCTGGATGGGCACATGGTGGTTCGCAG
CCATGCTCGTGTGTCCTCCTTGACCCTGAAGAGCATCCAGTACACAGATGCTGGAGAATACATCTGCACT
GCCAGCAACACCATCGGCCAGGATTCCCAGTCCATGTACCTCGAAGTTCAATATGCTCCCAAGCTCCAGG
GCCCTGTGGCTGTGTACACTTGGGAAGGGAACCAGGTGAACATCACCTGTGAGGTCTTCGCCTACCCAAG
TGCCACAATCTCCTGGTTCCGAGATGGTCAGTTGCTGCCAAGCTCCAACTACAGCAATATCAAGATCTAC
AACACCCCATCTGCTAGCTATCTGGAGGTGACCCCTGATTCAGAAAATGACTTTGGAAACTACAACTGTA
CAGCAGTGAACCGTATTGGACAGGAGTCCTTGGAATTCATCCTTGTTCAAGCAGACACACCGTCTTCTCC
ATCCATTGACCGGGTGGAACCATACTCCAGCACAGCGCAGGTGCAGTTTGATGAGCCAGAGGCCACAGGG
GGCGTGCCCATTCTCAAGTACAAGGCTGAGTGGAAGTCGCTGGGCGAAGAATCCTGGCATTTCAAGTGGT
ATGATGCCAAAGAAGCCAACATGGAAGGCATTGTCACCATCATGGGCCTGAAACCTGAGACGAGGTACTC
GGTACGACTGGCGGCCCTCAACGGCAAGGGGCTGGGCGAGATCAGTGCAGCCACTGAGTTCAAGACACAG
CCAGTCCATAGCCCTCCTCCACAAGGGGAACCCAGTGCACCCAAGCTGGAAGGGCAGATGGGAGAGGACG
GGAACTCCATCAAGGTGAACCTGATCAAGCAGGATGACGGAGGCTCCCCCATCAGACACTATCTGGTCAA
GTACAGAGCGAAGCTCGCCTCTGAGTGGAAACCGGAAATCAGGCTCCCATCCGGCAGTGACCACGTCATG
CTCAAGTCCCTGGACTGGAACGCAGAGTATGAAGTCTATGTGGTAGCTGAAAACCAGCAAGGAAAATCCA
AGGCAGCTCACTTTGTGTTCAGGACCTCAGCCCAGCCCACGGCCATCCCAGCCACTAGTGGATCTTCCGG
AATCATCCCAGTTGAGGAGGAGAACCCGGACTTCTGGAACCGCGAGGCAGCCGAGGCCCTGGGTGCCGCC
AAGAAGCTGCAGCCTGCACAGACAGCCGCCAAGAACCTCATCATCTTCCTGGGCGATGGGATGGGGGTGT
CTACGGTGACAGCTGCCAGGATCCTAAAAGGGCAGAAGAAGGACAAACTGGGGCCTGAGATACCCCTGGC
CATGGACCGCTTCCCATATGTGGCTCTGTCCAAGACATACAATGTAGACAAACATGTGCCAGACAGTGGA
GCCACAGCCACGGCCTACCTGTGCGGGGTCAAGGGCAACTTCCAGACCATTGGCTTGAGTGCAGCCGCCC
GCTTTAACCAGTGCAACACGACACGCGGCAACGAGGTCATCTCCGTGATGAATCGGGCCAAGAAAGCAGG
GAAGTCAGTGGGAGTGGTAACCACCACACGAGTGCAGCACGCCTCGCCAGCCGGCACCTACGCCCACACG
GTGAACCGCAACTGGTACTCGGACGCCGACGTGCCTGCCTCGGCCCGCCAGGAGGGGTGCCAGGACATCG
CTACGCAGCTCATCTCCAACATGGACATTGACGTGATCCTAGGTGGGGGCCGAAAGTACATGTTTCGCAT
GGGAACCCCAGACCCTGAGTACCCAGATGACTACAGCCAAGGTGGGACCAGGCTGGACGGGAAGAATCTG
GTGCAGGAATGGCTGGCGAAGCGCCAGGGTGCCCGGTATGTGTGGAACCGCACTGAGCTCATGCAGGCTT
CCCTGGACCCGTCTGTGACCCATCTCATGGGTCTCTTTGAGCCTGGAGACATGAAATACGAGATCCACCG
AGACTCCACACTGGACCCCTCCCTGATGGAGATGACAGAGGCTGCCCTGCGCCTGCTGAGCAGGAACCCC
CGCGGCTTCTTCCTCTTCGTGGAGGGTGGTCGCATCGACCATGGTCATCATGAAAGCAGGGCTTACCGGG
CACTGACTGAGACGATCATGTTCGACGACGCCATTGAGAGGGCGGGCCAGCTCACCAGCGAGGAGGACAC
GCTGAGCCTCGTCACTGCCGACCACTCCCACGTCTTCTCCTTCGGAGGCTACCCCCTGCGAGGGAGCTCC
ATCTTCGGGCTGGCCCCTGGCAAGGCCCGGGACAGGAAGGCCTACACGGTCCTCCTATACGGAAACGGTC
CAGGCTATGTGCTCAAGGACGGCGCCCGGCCGGATGTTACCGAGAGCGAGAGCGGGAGCCCCGAGTATCG
GCAGCAGTCAGCAGTGCCCCTGGACGAAGAGACCCACGCAGGCGAGGACGTGGCGGTGTTCGCGCGCGGC
CCGCAGGCGCACCTGGTTCACGGCGTGCAGGAGCAGACCTTCATAGCGCACGTCATGGCCTTCGCCGCCT
GCCTGGAGCCCTACACCGCCTGCGACCTGGCGCCCCCCGCCGGCACCACCGACGCCGCGCACCCGGGTCA
TCATCACCATCACCATTAATCTAGAGATCTTATTAAAGCAGAACTTGTTTATTGCAGCTTATAATGGTTA
CAAATAAAGCAATAGCATCACAAATTTCACAAATAAAGCATTTTTTTCACTGCATTCTAGTTGTGGTTTG
TCCAAACTCATCAATGTATCTTATCATGTCTGGTCGACTCTAGCTAGACTCTTCCGCTTCCTCGCTCACT
GACTCGCTGCGCTCGGTCGTTCGGCTGCGGCGAGCGGTATCAGCTCACTCAAAGGCGGTAATACGGTTAT
CCACAGAATCAGGGGATAACGCAGGAAAGAACATGTGAGCAAAAGGCCAGCAAAAGGCCAGGAACCGTAA
AAAGGCCGCGTTGCTGGCGTTTTTCCATAGGCTCCGCCCCCCTGACGAGCATCACAAAAATCGACGCTCA
AGTCAGAGGTGGCGAAACCCGACAGGACTATAAAGATACCAGGCGTTTCCCCCTGGAAGCTCCCTCGTGC
GCTCTCCTGTTCCGACCCTGCCGCTTACCGGATACCTGTCCGCCTTTCTCCCTTCGGGAAGCGTGGCGCT
TTCTCATAGCTCACGCTGTAGGTATCTCAGTTCGGTGTAGGTCGTTCGCTCCAAGCTGGGCTGTGTGCAC
GAACCCCCCGTTCAGCCCGACCGCTGCGCCTTATCCGGTAACTATCGTCTTGAGTCCAACCCGGTAAGAC
ACGACTTATCGCCACTGGCAGCAGCCACTGGTAACAGGATTAGCAGAGCGAGGTATGTAGGCGGTGCTAC
AGAGTTCTTGAAGTGGTGGCCTAACTACGGCTACACTAGAAGAACAGTATTTGGTATCTGCGCTCTGCTG
AAGCCAGTTACCTTCGGAAAAAGAGTTGGTAGCTCTTGATCCGGCAAACAAACCACCGCTGGTAGCGGTG
GTTTTTTTGTTTGCAAGCAGCAGATTACGCGCAGAAAAAAAGGATCTCAAGAAGATCCTTTGATCTTTTC
TACGGGGTCTGACGCTCAGTGGAACGAAAACTCACGTTAAGGGATTTTGGTCATGAGATTATCAAAAAGG
ATCTTCACCTAGATCCTTTTAAATTAAAAATGAAGTTTTAAATCAATCTAAAGTATATATGAGTAAACTT
GGTCTGACAGTTACCAATGCTTAATCAGTGAGGCACCTATCTCAGCGATCTGTCTATTTCGTTCATCCAT
AGTTGCCTGACTCCCCGTCGTGTAGATAACTACGATACGGGAGGGCTTACCATCTGGCCCCAGTGCTGCA
ATGATACCGCGAGACCCACGCTCACCGGCTCCAGATTTATCAGCAATAAACCAGCCAGCCGGAAGGGCCG
AGCGCAGAAGTGGTCCTGCAACTTTATCCGCCTCCATCCAGTCTATTAATTGTTGCCGGGAAGCTAGAGT
AAGTAGTTCGCCAGTTAATAGTTTGCGCAACGTTGTTGCCATTGCTACAGGCATCGTGGTGTCACGCTCG
TCGTTTGGTATGGCTTCATTCAGCTCCGGTTCCCAACGATCAAGGCGAGTTACATGATCCCCCATGTTGT
GCAAAAAAGCGGTTAGCTCCTTCGGTCCTCCGATCGTTGTCAGAAGTAAGTTGGCCGCAGTGTTATCACT
CATGGTTATGGCAGCACTGCATAATTCTCTTACTGTCATGCCATCCGTAAGATGCTTTTCTGTGACTGGT
GAGTACTCAACCAAGTCATTCTGAGAATAGTGTATGCGGCGACCGAGTTGCTCTTGCCCGGCGTCAATAC
GGGATAATACCGCGCCACATAGCAGAACTTTAAAAGTGCTCATCATTGGAAAACGTTCTTCGGGGCGAAA
ACTCTCAAGGATCTTACCGCTGTTGAGATCCAGTTCGATGTAACCCACTCGTGCACCCAACTGATCTTCA
GCATCTTTTACTTTCACCAGCGTTTCTGGGTGAGCAAAAACAGGAAGGCAAAATGCCGCAAAAAAGGGAA
TAAGGGCGACACGGAAATGTTGAATACTCATACTCTTCCTTTTTCAATATTATTGAAGCATTTATCAGGG
TTATTGTCTCATGAGCGGATACATATTTGAATGTATTTAGAAAAATAAACAAATAGGGGTTCCGCGCACA
TTTCCCCGAAAAGTGCCACCTGACGTCTAAGAAACCATTATTATCATGACATTAACCTATAAAAATAGGC
GTATCACGAGGCCCTTTCGTCTCGCGCGTTTCGGTGATGACGGTGAAAACCTCTGACACATGCAGCTCCC
GGAGGAATGTGTGTCAGTTAGGGTGTGGAAAGTCCCCAGGCTCCCCAGGCAGGCAGAAGTATGCAAAGCA
TGCATCTCAATTAGTCAGCAACCAGGTGTGGAAAGTCCCCAGGCTCCCCAGCAGGCAGAAGTATGCAAAG
CATGCATCTCAATTAGTCAGCAACCATAGTCCCGCCCCTAACTCCGCCCATCCCGCCCCTAACTCCGCCC
AGTTCCGCCCATTCTCCGCCCCATGGCTGACTAATTTTTTTTATTTATGCAGAGGCCGAGGCCGCCTCTG
CCTCTGAGCTATTCCAGAAGTAGTGAGGAGGCTTTTTTGGAGGCCTAGGCTTTTGCAAAAAGCTCCCGGG
AGCTTGTATATCCATTTTCGTCCCGGAGACGGTCACAGCTTGTCTGTAAGCGGATGCCGGGAGCAGACAA
GCCCGTCAGGGCGCGTCAGCGGGTGTTGGCGGGTGTCGGGGCTGGCTTAACTATGCGGCATCAGAGCAGA
TTGTACTGAGAGTGCACCATATGCGGTGTGAAATACCGCACAGATGCGTAAGGAGAAAATACCGCATCAG
GAAATTGTAAGCGTTAATATTTTGTTAAAATTCGCGTTAAATTTTTGTTAAATCAGCTCATTTTTTAACC
AATAGGCCGAAATCGGCAAAATCCCTTATAAATCAAAAGAATAGACCGAGATAGGGT
[37 nt withheld, positions 8178-8214]
AAAGAACGTGGACTCCAACGTCAAAGG
[49 nt withheld, positions 8242-8290]
T
[91 nt withheld, positions 8292-8382]
G
[124 nt withheld, positions 8384-8507]
CCATTCGCCATTCAGGCTGCGCAACTGTTGGGAAGGGCGATCGGTGCGGGCCTCTTCGCTATTACGCCAG
CTGGCGAAAGGGGGATGTGCTGCAAGGCGATTAAGTTGGGTAACGCCAGGGTTTTCCCAGTCACGACGTT
GTAAAACGACGGCCAGTGAATT
