>Addgene plasmid #71962 | Ncam1_1.18.1-AP-His | addgene partial sequence | sequence record 136297 | pMRB101-F 5'-aagatgcaggcagctgagtt-3'
ACGGTGGAGGGCAGTGTAGTCTGAGCAGTACTCGTTGCTGCCGCGCGCGCCACCAGACATAATAGCTGAC
AGACTAACAGACTGTTCCTTTCCATGGGTCTTTTCTGCAGAAGCTTGAATTCTCGAGGATCCGCGGCCGC
GCCACCATGCTGCGAACTAAGGATCTCATCTGGACTTTGTTTTTCCTGGGAACTGCAGTTTCCCTGCAGG
TAGATATTGTTCCCAGCCAAGGAGAAATCAGCGTTGGAGAGTCCAAATTCTTCCTGTGTCAAGTGGCAGG
AGATGCCAAAGATAAGGACATCTCCTGGTTCTCCCCCAATGGGGAGAAGCTGAGCCCAAACCAGCAGCGG
ATCTCAGTGGTGTGGAATGATGACGACTCCTCTACCCTCACCATCTACAACGCCAACATCGACGATGCCG
GCATATACAAGTGTGTGGTCACGGCTGAGGACGGCACCCAGTCTGAGGCCACTGTCAACGTGAAGATCTT
CCAGAAGCTCATGTTCAAGAATGCACCAACCCCACAGGAGTTTAAGGAAGGGGAGGATGCTGTGATTGTC
TGTGATGTGGTCAGCTCCCTGCCTCCAACCATCATCTGGAAACACAAAGGCCGAGATGTCATTCTGAAAA
AAGACGTCCGGTTCATAGTCCTGTCCAACAACTACCTGCAGATCAGGGGCATCAAGAAAACAGATGAGGG
TACTTACCGCTGTGAGGGCAGGATCCTGGCCCGCGGGGAAATCAACTTCAAGGACATTCAGGTCATTGTG
AATGTACCACCCACTGTCCAG
