>Addgene plasmid #71962 | Ncam1_1.18.1-AP-His | addgene partial sequence | sequence record 136368 | SV40pA-R 5'-GAAATTTGTGATGCTATTGC-3'
ATAAGATCTCTAGATTAATGGTGATGGTGATGATGACCCGGGTGCGCGGCGTCGGTGGTGCCGGCGGGGG
GCGCCAGGTCGCAGGCGGTGTAGGGCTCCAGGCAGGCGGCGAAGGCCATGACGTGCGCTATGAAGGTCTG
CTCCTGCACGCCGTGAACCAGGTGCGCCTGCGGGCCGCGCGCGAACACCGCCACGTCCTCGCCTGCGTGG
GTCTCTTCGTCCAGGGGCACTGCTGACTGCTGCCGATACTCGGGGCTCCCGCTCTCGCTCTCGGTAACAT
CCGGCCGGGCGCCGTCCTTGAGCACATAGCCTGGACCGTTTCCGTATAGGAGGACCGTGTAGGCCTTCCT
GTCCCGGGCCTTGCCAGGGGCCAGCCCGAAGATGGAGCTCCCTCGCAGGGGGTAGCCTCCGAAGGAGAAG
ACGTGGGAGTGGTCGGCAGTGACGAGGCTCAGCGTGTCCTCCTCGCTGGTGAGCTGGCCCGCCCTCTCAA
TGGCGTCGTCGAACATGATCGTCTCAGTCAGTGCCCGGTAAGCCCTGCTTTCATGATGACCATGGTCGAT
GCGACCACCCTCCACGAAGAGGAAGAAGCCGCGGGGGTTCCTGCTCAGCAGGCGCAGGGCAGCCTCTGTC
ATCTCCATCAGGGAGGGGTCCAGTGTGGAGTCTCGGTGGATCTCGTATTTCATGTCTCCAGGCTCAAAGA
GACCCATGAGATGGGTCACAGACGGGTCCAGGGAAGCCTGCATGAGCTCAGTGCGGTTCCACACATACCG
GGCACCCTGGCGCTTCGCCAGCCATTCCTGCACCAGATTCTTCC
